Addgene plasmid #149057: pGBW-m4046428
Purpose: Yeast Expression plasmid for SARS-CoV-2 M (membrane)
Depositing lab: Ginkgo Bioworks & Benjie Chen. Depositing organization: Ginkgo Bioworks.
Backbone
  Vector backbone: AmpR; 2u URA3
  Backbone size w/o insert (bp): 4078
  Vector type: Yeast Expression
  Selectable markers: URA3
Growth in bacteria
  Bacterial resistance: Ampicillin, 100 μg/mL
  Growth temperature: 37°C
  Growth strain: DH5alpha
  Copy number: High Copy
Gene/Insert
  Gene/Insert name: SARS-CoV-2 M (membrane) (alt names: membrane glycoprotein; M protein)
  Species: Severe acute respiratory syndrome coronavirus 2
  Insert size (bp): 662
  Mutation: wt
  Entrez Gene: M (a.k.a. GU280_gp05)
  Promoter: pTEF1
  Tag / fusion protein: Cleavable thrombin;6xHIS (C terminal on backbone)
  Cloning method: Unknown
Resource information
  A portion of this plasmid was derived from a plasmid made by: GinkgoBioworks
Depositor comments: NCBI Reference Sequence: YP_009724393.1. Created by gene synthesis with Not1 site. NGS used for QC was performed by Ginkgo and may not fully cover the entire plasmid.
How to cite: pGBW-m4046428 was a gift from Ginkgo Bioworks & Benjie Chen (Addgene plasmid # 149057 ; http://n2t.net/addgene:149057 ; RRID:Addgene_149057)
