[The description below was written by a language model from this plasmid's Addgene catalogue record and pLannotate feature annotations shown in this document.]
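Description:
pGBW-m4046428 is an episomal yeast expression plasmid carrying the wild-type SARS-CoV-2 membrane (M) glycoprotein, built by gene synthesis on a shuttle backbone described simply as AmpR; 2µ URA3. In Saccharomyces cerevisiae it is maintained through the 2µ origin of replication, which supports multicopy episomal propagation. Selection is by URA3, the orotidine-5'-phosphate decarboxylase marker that complements uracil auxotrophy and can be counterselected with 5-fluoroorotic acid. In E. coli it replicates from a high-copy ColE1/pUC-type origin and is selected with ampicillin through the β-lactamase gene, which the annotation places downstream of a cat promoter. A short rop annotation lies directly adjacent to AmpR, although the catalogue lists the plasmid as high copy. Phage T3Te and T7Te terminators and a tonB terminator flank the bacterial modules, presumably insulating them from transcriptional read-through.

The expression cassette consists of the constitutive S. cerevisiae TEF1 promoter (from the translation elongation factor EF-1α gene), the M coding sequence, and a CYC1 terminator fragment. The catalogue entry records a C-terminal, backbone-encoded thrombin-cleavable 6xHis tag. This tag is not separately annotated in the feature table, but the short gap between the end of the M coding sequence and the terminator is consistent with such a fusion. The tag would allow metal-affinity purification and immunodetection of the protein, followed by proteolytic removal of the tag. M is a viral envelope component central to virion morphogenesis and assembly. The plasmid's stated purpose is expression of this protein in yeast. The depositor notes that their sequencing quality control may not cover the entire plasmid.
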