Features (pLannotate 1.2.2; 13 found; start..end, strand, type, name):
     10..417     +  promoter       TEF1 promoter: S. cerevisiae TEF1; promoter for EF-1α
    431..1096    +  CDS            VME1_SARS2: Experimental evidence at protein level: Swiss-Prot protein existence level 1. Component of the viral envelope that plays a central role in virus morphogenesis and assembly via its interactions with other viral proteins (By similarity). Regulates the localization of S protein at cis-Golgi, the place of virus budding (PubMed:33229438). May act by binding cytoplasmic c-terminus of S (PubMed:33229438). From Severe acute respiratory syndrome coronavirus 2 (2019-nCoV) (SARS-CoV-2).
   1161..1333    +  terminator     CYC1 terminator (fragment): S. cerevisiae CYC1; transcription terminator for CYC1
   1369..1545    +  promoter       URA3 promoter (fragment): S. cerevisiae URA3
   1546..2349    +  CDS            URA3: orotidine-5'-phosphate decarboxylase, required for uracil biosynthesis; S. cerevisiae URA3; yeast auxotrophic marker, counterselectable with 5-fluoroorotic acid (5-FOA)
   2432..3414    -  rep_origin     2μ ori: yeast 2μ plasmid origin of replication
   3492..3521    +  terminator     T3Te terminator: phage T3 early transcription terminator
   3543..4130    +  rep_origin     ori: high-copy-number ColE1/pMB1/pBR322/pUC origin of replication
   4142..4169    -  terminator     T7Te terminator: phage T7 early transcription terminator
   4193..4384    -  CDS            rop: Rop protein, which maintains plasmids at low copy number; rop
   4385..5245    -  CDS            AmpR: β-lactamase; bla; confers resistance to ampicillin, carbenicillin, and related antibiotics
   5246..5348    -  promoter       cat promoter: promoter of the E. coli cat gene encoding chloramphenicol acetyltransferase
   5349..5380    -  terminator     tonB terminator: bidirectional E. coli tonB-P14 transcription terminator
>Addgene plasmid #149057 | pGBW-m4046428 | addgene full sequence | sequence record 299937 | Addgene NGS Result
GCGGCCGCCCCACACACCATAGCTTCAAAATGTTTCTACTCCTTTTTTACTCTTCCAGATTTTCTCGGAC
TCCGCGCATCGCCGTACCACTTCAAAACACCCAAGCACAGCATACTAAATTTCCCCTCTTTCTTCCTCTA
GGGTGTCGTTAATTACCCGTACTAAAGGTTTGGAAAAGAAAAAAGAGACCGCCTCGTTTCTTTTTCTTCG
TCGAAAAAGGCAATAAAAATTTTTATCACGTTTCTTTTTCTTGAAAATTTTTTTTTTTGATTTTTTTCTC
TTTCGATGACCTCCCATTGATATTTAAGTTAATAAACGGTCTTCAATTTCTCAAGTTTCAGTTTCATTTT
TCTTGTTCTATTACAACTTTTTTTACTTCTTGCTCATTAGAAAGAAAGCATAGCAATCTAATCTAAGTTT
TAATTACAAAATGGCAGATTCCAACGGTACTATTACCGTTGAAGAGCTTAAAAAGCTCCTTGAACAATGG
AACCTAGTAATAGGTTTCCTATTCCTTACATGGATTTGTCTTCTACAATTTGCCTATGCCAACAGGAATA
GGTTTTTGTATATAATTAAGTTAATTTTCCTCTGGCTGTTATGGCCAGTAACTTTAGCTTGTTTTGTGCT
TGCTGCTGTTTACAGAATAAATTGGATCACCGGTGGAATTGCTATCGCAATGGCTTGTCTTGTAGGCTTG
ATGTGGCTCAGCTACTTCATTGCTTCTTTCAGACTGTTTGCGCGTACGCGTTCCATGTGGTCATTCAATC
CAGAAACTAACATTCTTCTCAACGTGCCACTCCATGGCACTATTCTGACCAGACCGCTTCTAGAAAGTGA
ACTCGTAATCGGAGCTGTGATCCTTCGTGGACATCTTCGTATTGCTGGACACCATCTAGGACGCTGTGAC
ATCAAGGACCTGCCTAAAGAAATCACTGTTGCTACATCACGAACGCTTTCTTATTACAAATTGGGAGCTT
CGCAGCGTGTAGCAGGTGACTCAGGTTTTGCTGCATACAGTCGCTACAGGATTGGCAACTATAAATTAAA
CACAGACCATTCCAGTAGCAGTGACAATATTGCTTTGCTTGTACAGCTCGTGCCGAGAGGTTCTCACCAT
CATCACCATCATTAAACAGGCCCCTTTTCCTTTGTCGATATCATGTAATTAGTTATGTCACGCTTACATT
CACGCCCTCCTCCCACATCCGCTCTAACCGAAAAGGAAGGAGTTAGACAACCTGAAGTCTAGGTCCCTAT
TTATTTTTTTTAATAGTTATGTTAGTATTAAGAACGTTATTTATATTTCAAATTTTTCTTTTTTTTCTGT
ACAAAGCGGCCGCCGAACCACTAGTGCACTGCAGTACACGGTTTCCTTGAAATTTTTTTGATTCGGTAAT
CTCCGAACAGAAGGAAGAACGAAGGAAGGAGCACAGACTTAGATTGGTATATATACGCATATGTAGTGTT
GAAGAAACATGAAATTGCCCAGTATTCTTAACCCAACTGCACAGAACAAAAACGTGCAGGAAACGAAGAT
AAATCATGTCGAAAGCTACATATAAGGAACGTGCTGCTACTCATCCTAGTCCTGTTGCTGCCAAGCTATT
TAATATCATGCACGAAAAGCAAACAAACTTGTGTGCTTCATTGGATGTTCGTACCACCAAGGAATTACTG
GAGTTAGTTGAAGCATTAGGTCCCAAAATTTGTTTACTAAAAACACATGTGGATATCTTGACTGATTTTT
CCATGGAGGGCACAGTTAAGCCGCTAAAGGCATTATCCGCCAAGTACAATTTTTTACTCTTCGAGGACAG
AAAATTTGCTGACATTGGTAATACAGTCAAATTGCAGTACTCTGCGGGTGTATACAGAATAGCAGAATGG
GCAGACATTACGAATGCACACGGTGTGGTGGGCCCAGGTATTGTTAGCGGTTTGAAGCAGGCGGCAGAAG
AAGTAACAAAGGAACCTAGAGGCCTTTTGATGTTAGCAGAATTGTCATGCAAGGGCTCCCTATCTACTGG
AGAATATACTAAGGGTACTGTTGACATTGCGAAGAGCGACAAAGATTTTGTTATCGGCTTTATTGCTCAA
AGAGACATGGGTGGAAGAGATGAAGGTTACGATTGGTTGATTATGACACCCGGTGTGGGTTTAGATGACA
AGGGAGATGCATTGGGTCAACAGTATAGAACCGTGGATGATGTGGTTTCTACAGGATCTGACATTATTAT
TGTTGGAAGAGGACTATTTGCAAAGGGAAGGGATGCTAAGGTAGAGGGTGAACGTTACAGAAAAGCAGGC
TGGGAAGCATATTTGAGAAGATGCGGCCAGCAAAACTAAAAAACTGTATTATAAGTAAATGCATGTATAC
TAAACTCACAAATTAGAGCTTCAATTTAATTATATCAGTTATTACCCGAGTAACGAAGCATCTGTGCTTC
ATTTTGTAGAACAAAAATGCAACGCGAGAGCGCTAATTTTTCAAACAAAGAATCTGAGCTGCATTTTTAC
AGAACAGAAATGCAACGCGAAAGCGCTATTTTACCAACGAAGAATCTGTGCTTCATTTTTGTAAAACAAA
AATGCAACGCGAGAGCGCTAATTTTTCAAACAAAGAATCTGAGCTGCATTTTTACAGAACAGAAATGCAA
CGCGAGAGCGCTATTTTACCAACAAAGAATCTATACTTCTTTTTTGTTCTACAAAAATGCATCCCGAGAG
CGCTATTTTTCTAACAAAGCATCTTAGATTACTTTTTTTCTCCTTTGTGCGCTCTATAATGCAGTCTCTT
GATAACTTTTTGCACTGTAGGTCCGTTAAGGTTAGAAGAAGGCTACTTTGGTGTCTATTTTCTCTTCCAT
AAAAAAAGCCTGACTCCACTTCCCGCGTTTACTGATTACTAGCGAAGCTGCGGGTGCATTTTTTCAAGAT
AAAGGCATCCCCGATTATATTCTATACCGATGTGGATTGCGCATACTTTGTGAACAGAAAGTGATAGCGT
TGATGATTCTTCATTGGTCAGAAAATTATGAACGGTTTCTTCTATTTTGTCTCTATATACTACGTATAGG
AAATGTTTACATTTTCGTATTGTTTTCGATTCACTCTATGAATAGTTCTTACTACAATTTTTTTGTCTAA
AGAGTAATACTAGAGATAAACATAAAAAATGTAGAGGTCGAGTTTAGATGCAAGTTCAAGGAGCGAAAGG
TGGATGGGTAGGTTATATAGGGATATAGCACAGAGATATATAGCAAAGAGATACTTTTGAGCAATGTTTG
TGGAAGCGGTATTCGCAATATTTTAGTAGCTCGTTACAGTCCGGTGCGTTTTTGGTTTTTTGAAAGTGCG
TCATCAGAGCGCTTTTGGTTTTCAAAAGCGCTCTGAAGTTCCTATACTTTCTAGCTAGAGAATAGGAACT
TCCCGAGCGGCCGCGTGTTACAAGCTTGACTCCAGCGTAACTGGACTGCAATCAACTCACTGGCTCACCT
TCACGGGTGGGCCTTTCTTCGGTAGAAAATCAAAGGATCTTCTTGAGATCCTTTTTTTCTGCGCGTAATC
TGCTGCTTGCAAACAAAAAAACCACCGCTACCAGCGGTGGTTTGTTTGCCGGATCAAGAGCTACCAACTC
TTTTTCCGAGGTAACTGGCTTCAGCAGAGCGCAGATACCAAATACTGTTCTTCTAGTGTAGCCGTAGTTA
GGCCACCACTTCAAGAACTCTGTAGCACCGCCTACATACCTCGCTCTGCTAATCCTGTTACCAGTGGCTG
CTGCCAGTGGCGATAAGTCGTGTCTTACCGGGTTGGACTCAAGACGATAGTTACCGGATAAGGCGCAGCG
GTCGGGCTGAACGGGGGGTTCGTGCACACAGCCCAGCTTGGAGCGAACGACCTACACCGAACTGAGATAC
CTACAGCGTGAGCTATGAGAAAGCGCCACGCTTCCCGAAGGGAGAAAGGCGGACAGGTATCCGGTAAGCG
GCAGGGTCGGAACAGGAGAGCGCACGAGGGAGCTTCCAGGGGTAAACGCCTGGTATCTTTATAGTCCTGT
CGGGTTTCGCCACCTCTGACTTGAGCATCGATTTTTGTGATGCTCGTCAGGGGGGCGGAGCCTATGGAAA
AACGCCAGCAACGCAGAAAGGCCCACCCGAAGGTGAGCCAGGTGATTACATTTGGGCCCTCATCAGAGGT
TTTCACCGTCATCACCGAAACGCGCGAGGCAGCTGCGGTAAAGCTCATCAGCGTGGTCGTGAAGCGATTC
ACAGATGTCTGCCTGTTCATCCGCGTCCAGCTCGTTGAGTTTCTCCAGAAGCGTTAATGTCTGGCTTCTG
ATAAAGCGGGCCATGTTAAGGGCGGTTTTTTCCTGTTTGGTCACTTACCAATGCTTAATCAGTGAGGCAC
CTATCTCAGCGATCTGTCTATTTCGTTCATCCATAGTTGCCTGACTCCCCGTCGTGTAGATAACTACGAT
GCGGGAGGGCTTACCATCTGGCCCCAGTGCTGCAATGATACCGCGAGACCCACGCTCACCGGCTCCAGAT
TTATCAGCAATAAACCAGCCAGCCGGGAGGGCCGAGCGCAGAAGTGATCCTGCAACTTTATCCGCCTCCA
TCCAGTCTATTAATTGTTGCCGGGAAGCTAGAGTAAGTAGTTCGCCAGTTAATAGTTTGCGCAACGTTGT
TGCCATTGCTACAGGCATCGTGGTGTCACGCTCGTCGTTTGGTATGGCTTCATTCAGCTCCGGTTCCCAA
CGATCAAGGCGAGTTACATGATCCCCCATGTTGTGCAAAAAAGCGGTTAGCTCCTTCGGTCCTCCGATCG
TTGCCAGAAGTAAGTTGGCCGCAGTGTTATCACTCATGGTTATGGCAGCACTGCATAATTCTCTTACTGT
CATGCCATCCGTGAGATGCTTTTCTGTGACTGGTGAGTACTCAACCAAGTCATTCTGAGAATAGTGTATG
CGGCGACCGAGTTGCTCTTGCCCGGCGTCAATACGGGATAATACCGCGCCACATAGCAGAACTTTAAAAG
TGCTCATCATTGGAAAACGTTCTTCGGGGCGTAAACTCTCAAGGATCTTACCGCTGTTGAGATCCAGTTC
GATGTAACCCACTCGTGCACCCAACTGATCTTCAGCATCTTTTACTTTCACCAGCGTTTCTGGGTGAGCA
AAAACAGGAAGGCAAAATGCCGCAAAAAAGGGAATAAGGGCGACACGGAAATGTTGAATACTCATTTTAG
CTTCCTTAGCTCCTGAAAATCTCGATAACTCAAAAAATACGCCCGGTAGTGATCTTATTTCATTATGGTG
AAAGTTGGAACCTCTTACGTGCCGATCAAGTCAAAAGCCTCCGGTCGGAGGCTTTTGACTTTCTGCTATG
GAGGTCAGGTATGATTTAAATGGTCAGTTAGA
